Addgene plasmid #81881: pDONR223_EDNRB_WT
Purpose: Gateway Donor vector containing EDNRB , part of the Target Accelerator Plasmid Collection.
Depositing lab: Jesse Boehm & William Hahn & David Root. Depositing organization: Broad Institute. Publication: Systematic Functional Interrogation of Rare Cancer Variants Identifies Oncogenic Alleles. Kim E, Ilic N, Shrestha Y, Zou L, Kamburov A, Zhu C, Yang X, Lubonja R, Tran N, Nguyen C, Lawrence MS, Piccioni F, Bagul M, Doench JG, Chouinard CR, Wu X, Hogstrom L, Natoli T, Tamayo P, Horn H, Corsello SM, Lage K, Root DE, Subramanian A, Golub TR, Getz G, Boehm JS, Hahn WC. Cancer Discov. 2016 Jul;6(7):714-26. doi: 10.1158/2159-8290.CD-16-0160. Epub 2016 May 4. PubMed 27147599.
Backbone
  Vector backbone: pDONR223
  Backbone manufacturer: Invitrogen
  Backbone size w/o insert (bp): 2790
  Vector type: Gateway Entry vector
Growth in bacteria
  Bacterial resistance: Spectinomycin, 50 μg/mL
  Growth temperature: 37°C
  Growth strain: DH5alpha
  Copy number: High Copy
Gene/Insert
  Gene/Insert name: EDNRB
  Species: H. sapiens (human)
  Mutation: WT
  GenBank ID: NM_000115.4
  Entrez Gene: EDNRB (a.k.a. ABCDS, ET-B, ET-BR, ETB, ETB1, ETBR, ETRB, HSCR, HSCR2, WS4A)
  Promoter: None
  Cloning method: Gateway Cloning
  Sequencing primers: 5′ M13pUC-fwd; 3′ M13-Rev
Terms and licenses: Academic/Nonprofit Terms; Industry Terms: Not Available to Industry
Depositor comments: Closed state: stop codon immediately follows insert
How to cite: pDONR223_EDNRB_WT was a gift from Jesse Boehm & William Hahn & David Root (Addgene plasmid # 81881 ; http://n2t.net/addgene:81881 ; RRID:Addgene_81881)
