[The description below was written by a language model from this plasmid's Addgene catalogue record and pLannotate feature annotations shown in this document.]
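Description:
pDONR223_EDNRB_WT is a Gateway entry clone built on the Invitrogen pDONR223 backbone and carrying the wild-type human EDNRB open reading frame, which encodes the endothelin B receptor, a G protein-coupled receptor that binds endothelins 1, 2 and 3 and signals through a phosphatidylinositol-calcium second messenger system. The plasmid is about 4.1 kb in the sequenced record and is maintained in E. coli at high copy from a ColE1/pUC-type origin. Selection is by spectinomycin, conferred by the aadA (SmR) aminoglycoside adenylyltransferase gene. This gene sits downstream of remnants of a class 1 integron Pc promoter and a gentamicin acetyltransferase fragment. rrnB T1 and T2 terminators insulate the cloning region from read-through transcription. Short lacZα and lacI fragments are backbone remnants.

The EDNRB coding sequence is flanked on both sides by attL recombination sites in opposing orientation. The automated annotation labels both as attL3, whereas a functional entry clone normally has two distinct attL sites, so the labels are probably an annotation approximation. These sites allow the ORF to be moved by an LR Clonase reaction into any compatible Gateway destination vector. The clone is in the "closed" configuration, with a stop codon directly after the insert, so the protein is expressed with its native C-terminus and cannot be fused to C-terminal tags supplied by a destination vector. No promoter drives the insert. A T7 promoter lies just outside the downstream attL site and points back toward the insert on the opposite strand, so the plasmid serves as a shuttle rather than an expression construct. It belongs to the Target Accelerator Plasmid Collection, where this wild-type clone can serve as a reference for functional studies of cancer-associated variants.
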