Features (pLannotate 1.2.2; 12 found; start..end, strand, type, name):
     38..74      -  CDS            lacZα (fragment): LacZα fragment of β-galactosidase; lacZ fragment
     91..186     +  protein_bind   attL3: mutant version of attL; recombination site for the Gateway® LR reaction LR Clonase™
    192..1517    +  CDS            EDNRB: EDNRB_HUMAN - Also known as ETRB. Experimental evidence at protein level: Swiss-Prot protein existence level 1. Non-specific receptor for endothelin 1, 2, and 3. Mediates its action by association with G proteins that activate a phosphatidylinositol-calcium second messenger system. From Homo sapiens (Human).
   1525..1620    -  protein_bind   attL3: mutant version of attL; recombination site for the Gateway® LR reaction LR Clonase™
   1639..1657    -  promoter       T7 promoter: promoter for bacteriophage T7 RNA polymerase
   1847..1870    +  promoter       Pc promoter (fragment): intI1 (promoter lies within the coding sequence); class 1 integron promoter
   2046..2102    +  CDS            GmR (fragment): gentamycin acetyltransferase; aacC1; confers resistance to gentamycin
   2109..2900    +  CDS            SmR: aminoglycoside adenylyltransferase (Murphy, 1985); aadA; confers resistance to spectinomycin and streptomycin
   2993..3581    +  rep_origin     ori: high-copy-number ColE1/pMB1/pBR322/pUC origin of replication
   3764..3856    +  CDS            lacI (fragment): lac repressor; lacI; The lac repressor binds to the lac operator to inhibit transcription in E. coli. This inhibition can be relieved by adding lactose or isopropyl-β-D-thiogalactopyranoside (IPTG).
   3911..3938    -  terminator     rrnB T2 terminator: transcription terminator T2 from the E. coli rrnB gene
   4070..4113    +  terminator     rrnB T1 terminator: Escherichia coli rrnB; transcription terminator T1 from the E. coli rrnB gene
>Addgene plasmid #81881 | pDONR223_EDNRB_WT | addgene full sequence | sequence record 169004 | Addgene NGS Result
GGCAGTTCCCTACTCTCGCGTTAACGCTAGCATGGATGTTTTCCCAGTCACGACGTTGTAAAACGACGGC
CAGTCTTAAGCTCGGGCCCCAAATAATGATTTTATTTTGACTGATAGTGACCTGTTCGTTGCAACAAATT
GATGAGCAATGCTTTTTTATAATGCCAACTTTGTACAAAAAAGTTGGCACCATGCAGCCGCCTCCAAGTC
TGTGCGGACGCGCCCTGGTTGCGCTGGTTCTTGCCTGCGGCCTGTCGCGGATCTGGGGAGAGGAGAGAGG
CTTCCCGCCTGACAGGGCCACTCCGCTTTTGCAAACCGCAGAGATAATGACGCCACCCACTAAGACCTTA
TGGCCCAAGGGTTCCAACGCCAGTCTGGCGCGGTCGTTGGCACCTGCGGAGGTGCCTAAAGGAGACAGGA
CGGCAGGATCTCCGCCACGCACCATCTCCCCTCCCCCGTGCCAAGGACCCATCGAGATCAAGGAGACTTT
CAAATACATCAACACGGTTGTGTCCTGCCTTGTGTTCGTGCTGGGGATCATCGGGAACTCCACACTTCTG
AGAATTATCTACAAGAACAAGTGCATGCGAAACGGTCCCAATATCTTGATCGCCAGCTTGGCTCTGGGAG
ACCTGCTGCACATCGTCATTGACATCCCTATCAATGTCTACAAGCTGCTGGCAGAGGACTGGCCATTTGG
AGCTGAGATGTGTAAGCTGGTGCCTTTCATACAGAAAGCCTCCGTGGGAATCACTGTGCTGAGTCTATGT
GCTCTGAGTATTGACAGATATCGAGCTGTTGCTTCTTGGAGTAGAATTAAAGGAATTGGGGTTCCAAAAT
GGACAGCAGTAGAAATTGTTTTGATTTGGGTGGTCTCTGTGGTTCTGGCTGTCCCTGAAGCCATAGGTTT
TGATATAATTACGATGGACTACAAAGGAAGTTATCTGCGAATCTGCTTGCTTCATCCCGTTCAGAAGACA
GCTTTCATGCAGTTTTACAAGACAGCAAAAGATTGGTGGCTGTTCAGTTTCTATTTCTGCTTGCCATTGG
CCATCACTGCATTTTTTTATACACTAATGACCTGTGAAATGTTGAGAAAGAAAAGTGGCATGCAGATTGC
TTTAAATGATCACCTAAAGCAGAGACGGGAAGTGGCCAAAACCGTCTTTTGCCTGGTCCTTGTCTTTGCC
CTCTGCTGGCTTCCCCTTCACCTCAGCAGGATTCTGAAGCTCACTCTTTATAATCAGAATGATCCCAATA
GATGTGAACTTTTGAGCTTTCTGTTGGTATTGGACTATATTGGTATCAACATGGCTTCACTGAATTCCTG
CATTAACCCAATTGCTCTGTATTTGGTGAGCAAAAGATTCAAAAACTGCTTTAAGTCATGCTTATGCTGC
TGGTGCCAGTCATTTGAAGAAAAACAGTCCTTGGAGGAAAAGCAGTCGTGCTTAAAGTTCAAAGCTAATG
ATCACGGATATGACAACTTCCGTTCCAGTAATAAATACAGCTCATCTTGATTGCCAACTTTCTTGTACAA
AGTTGGCATTATAAGAAAGCATTGCTTATCAATTTGTTGCAACGAACAGGTCACTATCAGTCAAAATAAA
ATCATTATTTGCCATCCAGCTGATATCCCCTATAGTGAGTCGTATTACATGGTCATAGCTGTTTCCTGGC
AGCTCTGGCCCGTGTCTCAAAATCTCTGATGTTACATTGCACAAGATAAAAATATATCATCATGCCTCCT
CTAGACCAGCCAGGACAGAAATGCCTCGACTTCGCTGCTACCCAAGGTTGCCGGGTGACGCACACCGTGG
AAACGGATGAAGGCACGAACCCAGTGGACATAAGCCTGTTCGGTTCGTAAGCTGTAATGCAAGTAGCGTA
TGCGCTCACGCAACTGGTCCAGAACCTTGACCGAACGCAGCGGTGGTAACGGCGCAGTGGCGGTTTTCAT
GGCTTGTTATGACTGTTTTTTTGGGGTACAGTCTATGCCTCGGGCATCCAAGCAGCAAGCGCGTTACGCC
GTGGGTCGATGTTTGATGTTATGGAGCAGCAACGATGTTACGCAGCAGGGCAGTCGCCCTAAAACAAAGT
TAAACATTATGAGGGAAGCGGTGATCGCCGAAGTATCGACTCAACTATCAGAGGTAGTTGGCGTCATCGA
GCGCCATCTCGAACCGACGTTGCTGGCCGTACATTTGTACGGCTCCGCAGTGGATGGCGGCCTGAAGCCA
CACAGTGATATTGATTTGCTGGTTACGGTGACCGTAAGGCTTGATGAAACAACGCGGCGAGCTTTGATCA
ACGACCTTTTGGAAACTTCGGCTTCCCCTGGAGAGAGCGAGATTCTCCGCGCTGTAGAAGTCACCATTGT
TGTGCACGACGACATCATTCCGTGGCGTTATCCAGCTAAGCGCGAACTGCAATTTGGAGAATGGCAGCGC
AATGACATTCTTGCAGGTATCTTCGAGCCAGCCACGATCGACATTGATCTGGCTATCTTGCTGACAAAAG
CAAGAGAACATAGCGTTGCCTTGGTAGGTCCAGCGGCGGAGGAACTCTTTGATCCGGTTCCTGAACAGGA
TCTATTTGAGGCGCTAAATGAAACCTTAACGCTATGGAACTCGCCGCCCGACTGGGCTGGCGATGAGCGA
AATGTAGTGCTTACGTTGTCCCGCATTTGGTACAGCGCAGTAACCGGCAAAATCGCGCCGAAGGATGTCG
CTGCCGACTGGGCAATGGAGCGCCTGCCGGCCCAGTATCAGCCCGTCATACTTGAAGCTAGACAGGCTTA
TCTTGGACAAGAAGAAGATCGCTTGGCCTCGCGCGCAGATCAGTTGGAAGAATTTGTCCACTACGTGAAA
GGCGAGATCACCAAGGTAGTCGGCAAATAACCCTCGAGCCACCCATGACCAAAATCCCTTAACGTGAGTT
ACGCGTCGTTCCACTGAGCGTCAGACCCCGTAGAAAAGATCAAAGGATCTTCTTGAGATCCTTTTTTTCT
GCGCGTAATCTGCTGCTTGCAAACAAAAAAACCACCGCTACCAGCGGTGGTTTGTTTGCCGGATCAAGAG
CTACCAACTCTTTTTCCGAAGGTAACTGGCTTCAGCAGAGCGCAGATACCAAATACTGTTCTTCTAGTGT
AGCCGTAGTTAGGCCACCACTTCAAGAACTCTGTAGCACCGCCTACATACCTCGCTCTGCTAATCCTGTT
ACCAGTGGCTGCTGCCAGTGGCGATAAGTCGTGTCTTACCGGGTTGGACTCAAGACGATAGTTACCGGAT
AAGGCGCAGCGGTCGGGCTGAACGGGGGGTTCGTGCACACAGCCCAGCTTGGAGCGAACGACCTACACCG
AACTGAGATACCTACAGCGTGAGCTATGAGAAAGCGCCACGCTTCCCGAAGGGAGAAAGGCGGACAGGTA
TCCGGTAAGCGGCAGGGTCGGAACAGGAGAGCGCACGAGGGAGCTTCCAGGGGGAAACGCCTGGTATCTT
TATAGTCCTGTCGGGTTTCGCCACCTCTGACTTGAGCGTCGATTTTTGTGATGCTCGTCAGGGGGGCGGA
GCCTATGGAAAAACGCCAGCAACGCGGCCTTTTTACGGTTCCTGGCCTTTTGCTGGCCTTTTGCTCACAT
GTTCTTTCCTGCGTTATCCCCTGATTCTGTGGATAACCGTATTACCGCCTTTGAGTGAGCTGATACCGCT
CGCCGCAGCCGAACGACCGAGCGCAGCGAGTCAGTGAGCGAGGAAGCGGAAGAGCGCCCAATACGCAAAC
CGCCTCTCCCCGCGCGTTGGCCGATTCATTAATGCAGCTGGCACGACAGGTTTCCCGACTGGAAAGCGGG
CAGTGAGCGCAACGCAATTAATACGCGTACCGCTAGCCAGGAAGAGTTTGTAGAAACGCAAAAAGGCCAT
CCGTCAGGATGGCCTTCTGCTTAGTTTGATGCCTGGCAGTTTATGGCGGGCGTCCTGCCCGCCACCCTCC
GGGCCGTTGCTTCACAACGTTCAAATCCGCTCCCGGCGGATTTGTCCTACTCAGGAGAGCGTTCACCGAC
AAACAACAGATAAAACGAAAGGCCCAGTCTTCCGACTGAGCCTTTCGTTTTATTTGATGCCT
