>Addgene plasmid #81881 | pDONR223_EDNRB_WT | depositor partial sequence | sequence record 155200 | Insert sequence
ATGCAGCCGCCTCCAAGTCTGTGCGGACGCGCCCTGGTTGCGCTGGTTCTTGCCTGCGGCCTGTCGCGGA
TCTGGGGAGAGGAGAGAGGCTTCCCGCCTGACAGGGCCACTCCGCTTTTGCAAACCGCAGAGATAATGAC
GCCACCCACTAAGACCTTATGGCCCAAGGGTTCCAACGCCAGTCTGGCGCGGTCGTTGGCACCTGCGGAG
GTGCCTAAAGGAGACAGGACGGCAGGATCTCCGCCACGCACCATCTCCCCTCCCCCGTGCCAAGGACCCA
TCGAGATCAAGGAGACTTTCAAATACATCAACACGGTTGTGTCCTGCCTTGTGTTCGTGCTGGGGATCAT
CGGGAACTCCACACTTCTGAGAATTATCTACAAGAACAAGTGCATGCGAAACGGTCCCAATATCTTGATC
GCCAGCTTGGCTCTGGGAGACCTGCTGCACATCGTCATTGACATCCCTATCAATGTCTACAAGCTGCTGG
CAGAGGACTGGCCATTTGGAGCTGAGATGTGTAAGCTGGTGCCTTTCATACAGAAAGCCTCCGTGGGAAT
CACTGTGCTGAGTCTATGTGCTCTGAGTATTGACAGATATCGAGCTGTTGCTTCTTGGAGTAGAATTAAA
GGAATTGGGGTTCCAAAATGGACAGCAGTAGAAATTGTTTTGATTTGGGTGGTCTCTGTGGTTCTGGCTG
TCCCTGAAGCCATAGGTTTTGATATAATTACGATGGACTACAAAGGAAGTTATCTGCGAATCTGCTTGCT
TCATCCCGTTCAGAAGACAGCTTTCATGCAGTTTTACAAGACAGCAAAAGATTGGTGGCTGTTCAGTTTC
TATTTCTGCTTGCCATTGGCCATCACTGCATTTTTTTATACACTAATGACCTGTGAAATGTTGAGAAAGA
AAAGTGGCATGCAGATTGCTTTAAATGATCACCTAAAGCAGAGACGGGAAGTGGCCAAAACCGTCTTTTG
CCTGGTCCTTGTCTTTGCCCTCTGCTGGCTTCCCCTTCACCTCAGCAGGATTCTGAAGCTCACTCTTTAT
AATCAGAATGATCCCAATAGATGTGAACTTTTGAGCTTTCTGTTGGTATTGGACTATATTGGTATCAACA
TGGCTTCACTGAATTCCTGCATTAACCCAATTGCTCTGTATTTGGTGAGCAAAAGATTCAAAAACTGCTT
TAAGTCATGCTTATGCTGCTGGTGCCAGTCATTTGAAGAAAAACAGTCCTTGGAGGAAAAGCAGTCGTGC
TTAAAGTTCAAAGCTAATGATCACGGATATGACAACTTCCGTTCCAGTAATAAATACAGCTCATCT
